>Addgene plasmid #79570 | mCherry-CRY2-P14P5K | addgene partial sequence | sequence record 152295 | mCherry-F 5'-ccccgtaatgcagaagaaga-3'
AGCGGATGTACCCCGAGGACGGCGCCCTGAAGGGCGAGATCAAGCAGAGGCTGAAGCTGAAGGACGGCGG
CCACTACGACGCTGAGGTCAAGACCACCTACAAGGCCAAGAAGCCCGTGCAGCTGCCCGGCGCCTACAAC
GTCAACATCAAGTTGGACATCACCTCCCACAACGAGGACTACACCATCGTGGAACAGTACGAACGCGCCG
AGGGCCGCCACTCCACCGGCGGCATGGACGAGCTGTACAAGAGATCTCGAAGCGCGGCCGCGGGAGCAGG
AGGAGCAGCTCGAGCTATGAAGATGGACAAAAAGACTATAGTTTGGTTTAGAAGAGACCTAAGGATTGAG
GATAATCCTGCATTAGCAGCAGCTGCTCACGAAGGATCTGTTTTTCCTGTCTTCATTTGGTGTCCTGAAG
AAGAAGGACAGTTTTATCCTGGAAGAGCTTCAAGATGGTGGATGAAACAATCACTTGCTCACTTATCTCA
ATCCTTGAAGGCTCTTGGATCTGACCTCACTTTAATCAAAACCCACAACACGATTTCAGCGATCTTGGAT
TGTATCCGCGTTACCGGTGCTACAAAAGTCGTCTTTAACCACCTCTATGATCCTGTTTCGTTAGTTCGGG
ACCATACCGTAAAGGAGAAGCTGGTGGAACGTGGGATCTCTGTGCAAAGCTACAATGGAGATCTATTGTA
TGAACCGTGGGAGATATACTGCGAAAAGGGCAAACCTTTTACGAGTTTCAATTCTTACTGGAAGAAATGC
TTAGATATGTCGATTGAATCCGTTATGCTTCCTCCTCCTTGGCGGTTGATGCCAATAACTGCAGCGGCTG
AAGCGATTTGGGCGTGTTCGATTGAAGAACTAGGGCTGGAGAATGAGGCCGAGAAACCGAGCAATGCGTT
GTTAACTAGAGCTTGGTCTCCAGGATGGAGCAATGCTGATAAGTTACTAAATGAGTTCATCGAGAAGCAG
TTGATAGATTATGCAAAGAACAGCAAGAAAGTTG
