>Addgene plasmid #79570 | mCherry-CRY2-P14P5K | addgene partial sequence | sequence record 152296 | SV40pA-R 5'-GAAATTTGTGATGCTATTGC-3'
GCTGCATAACAGTTAACAACAACAATTGCATTCATTTTATGTTTCAGGTTCAGGGGGAGGTGTGGGAGGT
TTTTTAAAGCAAGTAAAACCTCTACAAATGTGGTATGGCTGATTATGATCAGTTATCTAGATCCGGTGGA
TCCCGGGCCCGCGGTACCTTAAAAATAGATGTCTGTAGAGGGTGCATCCTCCTCATCTGAGGCCTGGCTG
GCAGGCTCTGAGGCCTGGCTGGCAGCGTCTATTTCCACAGAGGCTGCAGCCGATGCCCCACATGGGGGGA
CCTCCACTCCTGCACCCTCCTCCTTGGGGACAACCCCCACACCGCACACTGGCTCCACCTGCACAGTTAT
CTTCTGCAGGTCTTCCGCATGGGGCTCCTCCTGGGGCCGGCCATCCTGGCCTGAAGACTGCGTGCGCCGC
CTGTACCGGGGCTGCTCCGATGTATCTGAAGGGGACCGCTCTGGGATGGAGAGGGAGGTGGACGACAGGG
TGGTGGCGATGGAGGCTGTGGTGGCTTCCTCAAAGGACGGTGGGGTGCAGGGCAGGAGGTCAGGCCGGCC
TTCATCCTCAAGCGTGGGGTAGCTGCGGGCCCCCCGCAGGTCATACTGCACATCCTCTCTCTCGCTGGGG
ATCTGGCTGGCTGAGAAGGCAGCAGTGGGCCCCAGGGGTTTGACCGCCAGCAGGGCACCACGTCCTTTCT
TGGATGGAGAGGACTTCAGGGAGGAACTCTCCTCGAACACCGTGCTGCTCATGAACTTGAAGAAGCGCTC
TGCATAGAAGCTGGGCCGGTGGACTGAGACAGTGTCCCCATCATGGACGAGGGCCTTCCAGGTGTGTTCT
AACTTCTTGATGAACCTGTAGGACTGCAGAATATCAATGATCCCGATGTGGAGGAGCAGTCGCTCCCCGC
GCCCATTCACTGCTGGAATCCCACCCATCGTGTCATCTGTCTCAATGGCCTCCCCACGGGCAGCTCCGCC
CTGGATAGACTCCATGGCCGTGGAATACAGAGCCTTCTGGGCCACGGGC
