[The description below was written by a language model from this plasmid's Addgene catalogue record.]
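Description:
mCherry-CRY2-P14P5K is a mammalian expression plasmid built on a pEGFP-type backbone. It is maintained in bacteria as a high-copy plasmid under kanamycin selection. A CMV promoter drives a single fusion protein in which mCherry and the photolyase homology region of Arabidopsis thaliana cryptochrome 2 (CRY2PHR) sit N-terminal to mouse Pip5k1c, the type I gamma phosphatidylinositol 4-phosphate 5-kinase. The kinase coding sequence was inserted between PvuI and KpnI sites, both of which are retained. The listed 3′ sequencing primer implies an SV40 polyadenylation signal downstream. No feature table is provided, so other backbone elements cannot be confirmed from the record.

The kinase carries three deliberate changes. R445E and R446E substitutions favour a cytosolic distribution, and amino acids 636–661 are truncated to prevent the protein from localising to the plasma membrane on its own. Together these changes should keep the enzyme away from its membrane substrate at rest. CRY2PHR is a blue-light-responsive module that binds its partner CIB1/CIBN when illuminated, so a design like this is normally paired with a membrane-anchored CIBN construct to recruit the kinase to the plasma membrane with light. The record does not name any such partner. mCherry allows the fusion's location to be followed by fluorescence. The associated publication concerns plasma membrane PI(4,5)P2 in the regulation of calcium influx and insulin secretion in pancreatic beta cells, which fits use as an optogenetic tool for acutely raising PI(4,5)P2. The purpose field describes the fused portion as an "iSH2 domain" of Pip5k1c. That term normally refers to a PI3-kinase regulatory subunit and does not match the insert and mutation details, so it may be a catalogue error.
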