Addgene plasmid #79570: mCherry-CRY2-P14P5K
Purpose: expression of mCherry-tagged CRY2PHR fused to iSH2 domain of mouse Pip5k1c
Depositing lab: Olof Idevall-Hagren. Depositing organization: Uppsala University. Publication: Plasma Membrane Phosphatidylinositol 4,5-Bisphosphate Regulates Ca(2+)-Influx and Insulin Secretion from Pancreatic beta Cells. Xie B, Nguyen PM, Gucek A, Thonig A, Barg S, Idevall-Hagren O. Cell Chem Biol. 2016 Jul 21;23(7):816-26. doi: 10.1016/j.chembiol.2016.06.009. PubMed 27447049.
Backbone
  Vector backbone: pEGFP
  Vector type: Mammalian Expression
Growth in bacteria
  Bacterial resistance: Kanamycin, 50 μg/mL
  Growth temperature: 37°C
  Growth strain: DH5alpha
  Copy number: High Copy
Gene/Insert
  Gene/Insert name: Pip5k1c
  Species: M. musculus (mouse)
  Mutation: R445E and R446E; truncation of amino acids 636-661 (please see depositor comments below)
  Entrez Gene: Pip5k1c (a.k.a. AI115456, AI835305, Pip5kIgamma)
  Promoter: CMV
  Tag / fusion protein: mCherry (N terminal on backbone); CRY2 (photolyase homology region domain of Arabidopsis thaliana cryptochrome 2) (N terminal on backbone)
  Cloning method: Restriction Enzyme; 5′ cloning site PvuI (not destroyed); 3′ cloning site KpnI (not destroyed)
  Sequencing primers: 5′ mCherry-F; 3′ SV40pA-R
Terms and licenses: Academic/Nonprofit Terms; Industry Terms: Not Available to Industry
Depositor comments: Three modifications have been made to PIP5K1g (NM008844): R445E and R446E mutations to favour cytosolic distribution and truncation of amino acids 636-661 to prevent plasma membrane localisation.
How to cite: mCherry-CRY2-P14P5K was a gift from Olof Idevall-Hagren (Addgene plasmid # 79570 ; http://n2t.net/addgene:79570 ; RRID:Addgene_79570)
